Addgene plasmid #188440: pENTR-ZmIAA28
Purpose: Zea Mays Nuclear Auxin Signaling Repressor IAA28
Depositing lab: Britney Moss. Depositing organization: Whitman College. Publication: A Synthetic Approach Allows Rapid Characterization of the Maize Nuclear Auxin Response Circuit. Ramos Baez R, Buckley Y, Yu H, Chen Z, Gallavotti A, Nemhauser JL, Moss BL. Plant Physiol. 2020 Apr;182(4):1713-1722. doi: 10.1104/pp.19.01475. Epub 2020 Mar 2. PubMed 32123041.
Backbone
  Vector backbone: pENTR
  Vector type: Cloning
Growth in bacteria
  Bacterial resistance: Kanamycin, 50 μg/mL
  Growth temperature: 37°C
  Growth strain: DH5alpha
  Copy number: Unknown
Gene/Insert
  Gene/Insert name: Auxin Signaling Repressor IAA28
  Species: Zea Mays
  Cloning method: Gateway Cloning
  Sequencing primers: 5′ GGAAACAGCTATGACCATG
Terms and licenses: Academic/Nonprofit Terms; Industry Terms: Not Available to Industry
How to cite: pENTR-ZmIAA28 was a gift from Britney Moss (Addgene plasmid # 188440 ; http://n2t.net/addgene:188440 ; RRID:Addgene_188440)
