[The description below was written by a language model from this plasmid's Addgene catalogue record and pLannotate feature annotations shown in this document.]
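Description:
pENTR-ZmIAA28 is a Gateway entry clone built on the pENTR backbone, carrying the coding sequence for the maize (Zea mays) nuclear auxin signaling repressor IAA28. The sequenced plasmid is 3,291 nt and is propagated in E. coli through a high-copy ColE1/pUC-type origin, with selection on kanamycin provided by an aminoglycoside phosphotransferase (KanR) gene. It is catalogued as a cloning vector, and no promoter is positioned to drive the insert: the only promoter annotated is a T7 promoter lying just outside attL2 and oriented back toward the insert on the opposite strand. The rrnB T1 and T2 terminators upstream of attL1 are the usual pENTR elements that shield the cloned sequence from read-through transcription from the backbone. Short lacI and lacZα fragments are backbone remnants with no evident function.

The insert sits between attL1 and attL2, the recombination sites used in the Gateway LR reaction, so the open reading frame can be moved directionally into any attR-containing destination vector for expression. The automated annotation labels the roughly 660 nt coding region as Arabidopsis IAA14. This reflects a homology match to a related Aux/IAA family member rather than the actual identity, which the catalogue entry gives as maize IAA28. Aux/IAA proteins are short-lived transcriptional repressors that interact with auxin response factors to hold early auxin-responsive genes off at low auxin levels. No epitope tags or reporter fusions are annotated. The associated publication describes a synthetic approach to characterizing the maize nuclear auxin response circuit, so this clone serves as a source for building ZmIAA28 expression constructs for such work.
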