Features (pLannotate 1.2.2; 10 found; start..end, strand, type, name):
      1..100     +  protein_bind   attL1: mutant version of attL; recombination site for the Gateway® LR reaction LR Clonase™
    181..840     +  CDS            IAA14: IAA14_ARATH - Also known as SLR1. Experimental evidence at protein level: Swiss-Prot protein existence level 1. Aux/IAA proteins are short-lived transcriptional factors that function as repressors of early auxin response genes at low auxin concentrations. Repression is thought to result from the interaction with auxin response factors (ARFs), proteins that bind to the auxin- responsive promoter element (AuxRE). Formation of heterodimers with ARF proteins may alter their ability to modulate early auxin response genes expression. From Arabidopsis thaliana (Mouse-ear cress).
    848..947     -  protein_bind   attL2: mutant version of attL; recombination site for the Gateway® LR reaction LR Clonase™
    965..983     -  promoter       T7 promoter: promoter for bacteriophage T7 RNA polymerase
   1117..1926    +  CDS            KanR: aminoglycoside phosphotransferase; aph(3')-Ia; confers resistance to kanamycin in bacteria or G418 (Geneticin®) in eukaryotes
   2073..2661    +  rep_origin     ori: high-copy-number ColE1/pMB1/pBR322/pUC origin of replication
   2844..2936    +  CDS            lacI (fragment): lac repressor; lacI; The lac repressor binds to the lac operator to inhibit transcription in E. coli. This inhibition can be relieved by adding lactose or isopropyl-β-D-thiogalactopyranoside (IPTG).
   2991..3018    -  terminator     rrnB T2 terminator: transcription terminator T2 from the E. coli rrnB gene
   3150..3193    +  terminator     rrnB T1 terminator: Escherichia coli rrnB; transcription terminator T1 from the E. coli rrnB gene
   3240..3276    -  CDS            lacZα (fragment): LacZα fragment of β-galactosidase; lacZ fragment
>Addgene plasmid #188440 | pENTR-ZmIAA28 | addgene full sequence | sequence record 408633 | Addgene NGS Result
CAAATAATGATTTTATTTTGACTGATAGTGACCTGTTCGTTGCAACAAATTGATGAGCAATGCTTTTTTA
TAATGCCAACTTTGTACAAAAAAGCAGGCTTCAAAATGTCGCCTCCACTCGAGCTCGACTACATAGGCCT
CTCGCCGCCGGCGGCAGCCGCCGCCGCTGAAAACGACGAACTGAAGGGTACTGAGCTCCGCCTCGGGCTG
CCAGGGTCCGGGTCGCCGGACCGCCGTGTCGTGGCTGCCACCGCGACCACCCTGGACCTGCTCCCGGCCA
AGGGCGCCAAGCGCGGGTTTTCTGACGAGGCGCCCCCGCCATCGCCTGTTGCCACTGCCGGAAAGGGAAA
GAAGGTGGCAGAAGAGGAGTACGACGAGAAGAAGGTGGCAGCGACCCCGCAGCCGGCCGCCAAAGCACAG
GTGGTGGGATGGCCACCAGTCTGCAACTACCGCAAGAACACGATGACTACCACCCAGCTGGAGGGCAGCA
AGGAGGATGGTGATGCCAAGCAGGGTCAGGGGTTCCTGTACGTCAAGGTCAGCATGGATGGCGCGCCGTA
CCTCAGGAAGATCGACCTCAAGACTTACAAGAACTACAAGGACCTGTCGACCGCGCTTGAGAAGATGTTC
AGTGGCTTCAGTACTGGCAAGGACGGCTCATCTGAGTACCGCAAGGATGGTGAATATGTTCTGACTTACG
AGGACAAGGATGGAGATTGGATGCTTGTCGGCGACGTACCATGGGAGATGTTCGCCGGCTCCTGCCGCAG
GCTCAGGATCATGAAAGGCTCAGATGCGATTGGACTCGCTCCAAGGGCAGCCGATAAGTCCAAGAACCGC
AACTGACACCCAGCTTTCTTGTACAAAGTTGGCATTATAAGAAAGCATTGCTTATCAATTTGTTGCAACG
AACAGGTCACTATCAGTCAAAATAAAATCATTATTTGCCATCCAGCTGATATCCCCTATAGTGAGTCGTA
TTACATGGTCATAGCTGTTTCCTGGCAGCTCTGGCCCGTGTCTCAAAATCTCTGATGTTACATTGCACAA
GATAAAAATATATCATCATGAACAATAAAACTGTCTGCTTACATAAACAGTAATACAAGGGGTGTTATGA
GCCATATTCAACGGGAAACGTCGAGGCCGCGATTAAATTCCAACATGGATGCTGATTTATATGGGTATAA
ATGGGCTCGCGATAATGTCGGGCAATCAGGTGCGACAATCTATCGCTTGTATGGGAAGCCCGATGCGCCA
GAGTTGTTTCTGAAACATGGCAAAGGTAGCGTTGCCAATGATGTTACAGATGAGATGGTCAGACTAAACT
GGCTGACGGAATTTATGCCTCTTCCGACCATCAAGCATTTTATCCGTACTCCTGATGATGCATGGTTACT
CACCACTGCGATCCCCGGAAAAACAGCATTCCAGGTATTAGAAGAATATCCTGATTCAGGTGAAAATATT
GTTGATGCGCTGGCAGTGTTCCTGCGCCGGTTGCATTCGATTCCTGTTTGTAATTGTCCTTTTAACAGCG
ATCGCGTATTTCGTCTCGCTCAGGCGCAATCACGAATGAATAACGGTTTGGTTGATGCGAGTGATTTTGA
TGACGAGCGTAATGGCTGGCCTGTTGAACAAGTCTGGAAAGAAATGCATAAACTTTTGCCATTCTCACCG
GATTCAGTCGTCACTCATGGTGATTTCTCACTTGATAACCTTATTTTTGACGAGGGGAAATTAATAGGTT
GTATTGATGTTGGACGAGTCGGAATCGCAGACCGATACCAGGATCTTGCCATCCTATGGAACTGCCTCGG
TGAGTTTTCTCCTTCATTACAGAAACGGCTTTTTCAAAAATATGGTATTGATAATCCTGATATGAATAAA
TTGCAGTTTCATTTGATGCTCGATGAGTTTTTCTAATCAGAATTGGTTAATTGGTTGTAACACTGGCAGA
GCATTACGCTGACTTGACGGGACGGCGCAAGCTCATGACCAAAATCCCTTAACGTGAGTTACGCGTCGTT
CCACTGAGCGTCAGACCCCGTAGAAAAGATCAAAGGATCTTCTTGAGATCCTTTTTTTCTGCGCGTAATC
TGCTGCTTGCAAACAAAAAAACCACCGCTACCAGCGGTGGTTTGTTTGCCGGATCAAGAGCTACCAACTC
TTTTTCCGAAGGTAACTGGCTTCAGCAGAGCGCAGATACCAAATACTGTTCTTCTAGTGTAGCCGTAGTT
AGGCCACCACTTCAAGAACTCTGTAGCACCGCCTACATACCTCGCTCTGCTAATCCTGTTACCAGTGGCT
GCTGCCAGTGGCGATAAGTCGTGTCTTACCGGGTTGGACTCAAGACGATAGTTACCGGATAAGGCGCAGC
GGTCGGGCTGAACGGGGGGTTCGTGCACACAGCCCAGCTTGGAGCGAACGACCTACACCGAACTGAGATA
CCTACAGCGTGAGCTATGAGAAAGCGCCACGCTTCCCGAAGGGAGAAAGGCGGACAGGTATCCGGTAAGC
GGCAGGGTCGGAACAGGAGAGCGCACGAGGGAGCTTCCAGGGGGAAACGCCTGGTATCTTTATAGTCCTG
TCGGGTTTCGCCACCTCTGACTTGAGCGTCGATTTTTGTGATGCTCGTCAGGGGGGCGGAGCCTATGGAA
AAACGCCAGCAACGCGGCCTTTTTACGGTTCCTGGCCTTTTGCTGGCCTTTTGCTCACATGTTCTTTCCT
GCGTTATCCCCTGATTCTGTGGATAACCGTATTACCGCCTTTGAGTGAGCTGATACCGCTCGCCGCAGCC
GAACGACCGAGCGCAGCGAGTCAGTGAGCGAGGAAGCGGAAGAGCGCCCAATACGCAAACCGCCTCTCCC
CGCGCGTTGGCCGATTCATTAATGCAGCTGGCACGACAGGTTTCCCGACTGGAAAGCGGGCAGTGAGCGC
AACGCAATTAATACGCGTACCGCTAGCCAGGAAGAGTTTGTAGAAACGCAAAAAGGCCATCCGTCAGGAT
GGCCTTCTGCTTAGTTTGATGCCTGGCAGTTTATGGCGGGCGTCCTGCCCGCCACCCTCCGGGCCGTTGC
TTCACAACGTTCAAATCCGCTCCCGGCGGATTTGTCCTACTCAGGAGAGCGTTCACCGACAAACAACAGA
TAAAACGAAAGGCCCAGTCTTCCGACTGAGCCTTTCGTTTTATTTGATGCCTGGCAGTTCCCTACTCTCG
CGTTAACGCTAGCATGGATGTTTTCCCAGTCACGACGTTGTAAAACGACGGCCAGTCTTAAGCTCGGGCC
C
